Addgene plasmid #193174: AAV-PB-SRT-tdTomato_BC11
Purpose: Barcoded piggyBac self-reporting transposon with tdTomato marker in AAV backbone
Depositing lab: Rob Mitra. Depositing organization: Washington University in Saint Louis. Publication: Measuring transcription factor binding and gene expression using barcoded self-reporting transposon calling cards and transcriptomes. Lalli M, Yen A, Thopte U, Dong F, Moudgil A, Chen X, Milbrandt J, Dougherty JD, Mitra RD. NAR Genom Bioinform. 2022 Aug 31;4(3):lqac061. doi: 10.1093/nargab/lqac061. eCollection 2022 Sep. PubMed 36062164.
Backbone
  Vector backbone: AAV-PB-SRT-tdTomato
  Vector type: AAV
Growth in bacteria
  Bacterial resistance: Ampicillin, 100 μg/mL
  Growth temperature: 37°C
  Growth strain: NEB Stable
  Copy number: High Copy
Gene/Insert
  Gene/Insert name: Barcoded piggyBac tdTomato SRT
  Species: H. sapiens (human)
  Mutation: Barcode: GAAG
  Cloning method: Gibson Cloning
Terms and licenses: Academic/Nonprofit Terms; Industry Terms: Not Available to Industry
How to cite: AAV-PB-SRT-tdTomato_BC11 was a gift from Rob Mitra (Addgene plasmid # 193174 ; http://n2t.net/addgene:193174 ; RRID:Addgene_193174)
