[The description below was written by a language model from this plasmid's Addgene catalogue record and pLannotate feature annotations shown in this document.]
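Description:
AAV-PB-SRT-tdTomato_BC11 is a 6.5 kb AAV transfer plasmid that carries a barcoded piggyBac self-reporting transposon (SRT) marked with tdTomato. It is maintained in E. coli through a high-copy ColE1/pUC-type origin and an ampicillin resistance gene (bla) with its own promoter. The record specifies a recombination-deficient host strain, which is the usual precaution for keeping AAV inverted terminal repeats intact. Several short annotated fragments outside the ITRs (M13 ori, lacZα, T7 promoter, lacI, RSF ori, rrnB T1 terminator) appear to be backbone remnants or partial matches rather than functional payload elements.

Two AAV2 ITRs flank the payload and allow it to be packaged into recombinant AAV particles for delivery to mammalian cells. Between them, a human EF-1α core promoter with portions of its intron A drives a mammalian codon-optimised tdTomato coding sequence. Downstream lie a hammerhead ribozyme motif, a region matching 5S rRNA and a small fragment of the bGH polyadenylation signal, and a short CMV enhancer fragment sits upstream. The automated annotation does not detect the piggyBac terminal repeats, although the catalogue entry describes the insert as a piggyBac transposon, and the position of the four-nucleotide barcode that distinguishes this BC11 variant is not annotated either.

In the self-reporting design, a transposon lacking its own efficient terminator produces transcripts that read through into the flanking genome after insertion, so integration sites can be recovered from RNA. The associated publication title indicates use in "calling cards" assays, where barcoded SRTs record transcription factor binding alongside transcriptome measurements. The transposase is not encoded here and would have to be supplied separately.
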