Features (pLannotate 1.2.2; 21 found; start..end, strand, type, name):
     44..78      -  promoter       AmpR promoter (fragment): bla
    104..235     -  rep_origin     M13 ori (fragment): M13 bacteriophage origin of replication; arrow indicates direction of (+) strand synthesis
    256..412     -  CDS            lacZα (fragment): LacZα fragment of β-galactosidase; lacZ fragment
    421..439     +  promoter       T7 promoter: promoter for bacteriophage T7 RNA polymerase
    475..605     -  repeat_region  AAV2 ITR (fragment): inverted terminal repeat of adeno-associated virus serotype 2 inverted
    624..733     +  enhancer       CMV enhancer (fragment): human cytomegalovirus immediate early enhancer
    987..1005    -  misc_feature   MCS (fragment): pBluescript multiple cloning site
   1075..1286    +  promoter       EF-1α core promoter: core promoter for human elongation factor EF-1α
   1287..1400    +  intron         EF-1α intron A (fragment): intron upstream of the start codon of human EF-1α
   2026..2229    +  intron         EF-1α intron A: truncated intron upstream of the start codon of human EF-1α
   2250..3679    +  CDS            tdTomato (fragment): tandem dimeric (pseudo-monomeric) derivative of DsRed (Shaner et al., 2004) mammalian codon-optimized
   4127..4179    +  ncRNA          Hammerhead 1: Accession: RF00163 - Hammerhead ribozyme (type I)
   4220..4338    +  ncRNA          5S rRNA: Accession: RF00001 - 5S ribosomal RNA
   4365..4387    +  polyA_signal   bGH poly(A) signal (fragment): bovine growth hormone polyadenylation signal
   4410..4540    +  repeat_region  AAV2 ITR (fragment): inverted terminal repeat of adeno-associated virus serotype 2 inverted
   4575..4622    -  CDS            lacI (fragment): lac repressor; lacI; The lac repressor binds to the lac operator to inhibit transcription in E. coli. This inhibition can be relieved by adding lactose or isopropyl-β-D-thiogalactopyranoside (IPTG).
   4659..4699    -  rep_origin     RSF ori (fragment): Plasmids containing the RSF 1030 origin of replication can be propagated in E. coli cells that contain additional plasmids with compatible origins.
   4721..4764    +  terminator     rrnB T1 terminator: Escherichia coli rrnB; transcription terminator T1 from the E. coli rrnB gene
   4821..5409    -  rep_origin     ori: high-copy-number ColE1/pMB1/pBR322/pUC origin of replication
   5580..6440    -  CDS            AmpR: β-lactamase; bla; confers resistance to ampicillin, carbenicillin, and related antibiotics
   6441..6504    -  promoter       AmpR promoter: bla
>Addgene plasmid #193174 | AAV-PB-SRT-tdTomato_BC11 | addgene full sequence | sequence record 379008 | Addgene NGS Result
GCTAATAACAGGCCTGCTGGTAATCGCAGGCCTTTTTATTTGGTGTATTTAGAAAAATAAACAAATAGGG
GTTCCGCGCACATTTCCCCGAAAAGTGCCACCTAAATTGTAAGCGTTAATATTTTGTTAAAATTCGCGTT
AAATTTTTGTTAAATCAGCTCATTTTTTAACCAATAGGCCGAAATCGGCAAAATCCCTTATAAATCAAAA
GAATAGACCGAGATAGGGTTGAGTGGCCGCTACAGGGCGCTCCCATTCGCCATTCAGGCTGCGCAACTGT
TGGGAAGGGCGTTTCGGTGCGGGCCTCTTCGCTATTACGCCAGCTGGCGAAAGGGGGATGTGCTGCAAGG
CGATTAAGTTGGGTAACGCCAGGGTTTTCCCAGTCACGACGTTGTAAAACGACGGCCAGTGAGCGCGACG
TAATACGACTCACTATAGGGCGAATTGTAGGCGGAAGGCCGTCAAGGCCGCATGGCTGCGCGCTCGCTCG
CTCACTGAGGCCGCCCGGGCAAAGCCCGGGCGTCGGGCGACCTTTGGTCGCCCGGCCTCAGTGAGCGAGC
GAGCGCGCAGAGAGGGAGTGGCCAACTCCATCACTAGGGGTTCCTATTGACGTCAGATCGCTAAATAATG
ACGTATGTTCCCATAGTAACGCCAATAGGGACTTTCCATTGACGTCAATGGGTGGAGTATTTACGGTAAA
CTGCCCACTTGGCAGTACATCAAGTGTATCATACGTCAAGGCCGCATTTAACCCTAGAAAGATAATCATA
TTGTGACGTACGTTAAAGATAATCATGTGTAAAATTGACGCATGTGTTTTATCGGTCTGTATATCGAGGT
TTATTTATTAATTTGAATAGATATTAAGTTTTATTATATTTACACTTACATACTAATAATAAATTCAACA
AACAATTTATTTATGTTTATTTATTTATTAAAAAAAACAAAAACTCAAAATTTCTTCTATAAAGTAACAA
AACTTTTATCGAATTCCTGCAGCCCAGCTTGATCTTAGGTCCCTCGACGAATTCTCTAGAGAAGAGCATG
CGTGAGGCTCCGGTGCCCGTCAGTGGGCAGAGCGCACATCGCCCACAGTCCCCGAGAAGTTGGGGGGAGG
GGTCGGCAATTGAACCGGTGCCTAGAGAAGGTGGCGCGGGGTAAACTGGGAAAGTGATGTCGTGTACTGG
CTCCGCCTTTTTCCCGAGGGTGGGGGAGAACCGTATATAAGTGCAGTAGTCGCCGTGAACGTTCTTTTTC
GCAACGGGTTTGCCGCCAGAACACAGGTAAGTGCCGTGTGTGGTTCCCGCGGGCCTGGCCTCTTTACGGG
TTATGGCCCTTGCGTGCCTTGAATTACTTCCACGCCCCTGGCTGCAGTACGTGATTCTTGATCCCGAGCT
TCGGGTTGGAAGTGGGTGGGAGAGTTCGAGGCCTTGCGCTTAAGGAGCCCCTTCGCCTCGTGCTTGAGTT
GAGGCCTGGCTTGGGCGCTGGGGCCGCCGCGTGCGAATCTGGTGGCACCTTCGCGCCTGTCTCGCTGCTT
TCGATAAGTCTCTAGCCATTTAAAATTTTTGATGACCTGCTGCGACGCTTTTTTTCTGGCAAGATAGTCT
TGTAAATGCGGGCCAAGATCTGCACACTGGTATTTCGGTTTTTGGGGCCGCGGGCGGCGACGGGGCCCGT
GCGTCCCAGCGCACATGTTCGGCGAGGCGGGGCCTGCGAGCGCGGCCACCGAGAATCGGACGGGGGTAGT
CTCAAGCTGGCCGGCCTGCTCTGGTGCCTGGCCTCGCGCCGCCGTGTATCGCCCCGCCCTGGGCGGCAAG
GCTGGCCCGGTCGGCACCAGTTGCGTGAGCGGAAAGATGGCCGCTTCCCGGCCCTGCTGCAGGGAGCTCA
AAATGGAGGACGCGGCGCTCGGGAGAGCGGGCGGGTGAGTCACCCACACAAAGGAAAAGGGCCTTTCCGT
CCTCAGCCGTCGCTTCATGTGACTCCACGGAGTACCGGGCGCCGTCCAGGCACCTCGATTAGTTCTCGAG
CTTTTGGAGTACGTCGTCTTTAGGTTGGGGGGAGGGGTTTTATGCGATGGAGTTTCCCCACACTGAGTGG
GTGGAGACTGAAGTTAGGCCAGCTTGGCACTTGATGTAATTCTCCTTGGAATTTGCCCTTTTTGAGTTTG
GATCTTGGTTCATTCTCAAGCCTCAGACAGTGGTTCAAAGTTTTTTTCTTCCATTTCAGGTGTCGTGAAA
ACTACGCCAATGGTGAGCAAGGGCGAGGAGGTCATCAAAGAGTTCATGCGCTTCAAGGTGCGCATGGAGG
GCTCCATGAACGGCCACGAGTTCGAGATCGAGGGCGAGGGCGAGGGCCGCCCCTACGAGGGCACCCAGGC
CGCCAAGCTGAAGGTGACCAAGGGCGGCCCCCTGCCCTTCGCCTGGGACATCCTGTCCCCCCAGTTCATG
TACGGCTCCAAGGCGTACGTGAAGCACCCCGCCGACATCCCCGATTACAAGAAGCTGTCCTTCCCCGAGG
GCTTCAAGTGGGAGCGCGTGATGAACTTCGAGGACGGCGGTCTGGTGACCGTGACCCAGGACTCCTCCCT
GCAGGACGGCACGCTGATCTACAAGGTGAAGATGCGCGGCACCAACTTCCCCCCCGACGGCCCCGTAATG
CAGAAGAAGACCATGGGCTGGGAGGCCTCCACCGAGCGCCTGTACCCCCGCGACGGCGTGCTGAAGGGCG
AGATCCACCAGGCCCTGAAGCTGAAGGACGGCGGCCACTACCTGGTGGAGTTCAAGACCATCTACATGGC
CAAGAAGCCCGTGCAACTGCCCGGCTACTACTACGTGGACACCAAGCTGGACATCACCTCCCACAACGAG
GACTACACCATCGTGGAACAGTACGAGCGCTCCGAGGGCCGCCACCACCTGTTCCTGGGGCATGGCACCG
GCAGCACCGGCAGCGGCAGCTCCGGCACCGCCTCCTCCGAGGACAACAACATGGCCGTCATCAAAGAGTT
CATGCGCTTCAAGGTGCGCATGGAGGGCTCCATGAACGGCCACGAGTTCGAGATCGAGGGCGAGGGCGAG
GGCCGCCCCTACGAGGGCACCCAGACCGCCAAGCTGAAGGTGACCAAGGGCGGCCCCCTGCCCTTCGCCT
GGGACATCCTGTCCCCCCAGTTCATGTACGGCTCCAAGGCGTACGTGAAGCACCCCGCCGACATCCCCGA
TTACAAGAAGCTGTCCTTCCCCGAGGGCTTCAAGTGGGAGCGCGTGATGAACTTCGAGGACGGCGGTCTG
GTGACCGTGACCCAGGACTCCTCCCTGCAGGACGGCACGCTGATCTACAAGGTGAAGATGCGCGGCACCA
ACTTCCCCCCCGACGGCCCCGTAATGCAGAAGAAGACCATGGGCTGGGAGGCCTCCACCGAGCGCCTGTA
CCCCCGCGACGGCGTGCTGAAGGGCGAGATCCACCAGGCCCTGAAGCTGAAGGACGGCGGCCACTACCTG
GTGGAGTTCAAGACCATCTACATGGCCAAGAAGCCCGTGCAACTGCCCGGCTACTACTACGTGGACACCA
AGCTGGACATCACCTCCCACAACGAGGACTACACCATCGTGGAACAGTACGAGCGCTCCGAGGGCCGCCA
CCACCTGTTCCTGTACGGCATGGACGAGCTGTACAAGTAATCGATAACAACTCGAGTACCGGCTTAAGTG
ATAGATCGGAAGAGCGGTTCAGCAGGAATGCCGAGACCGGTTTAAACTCAGTGTCCATAGCGACGCCGGC
GCGATAAGCTATCTATAACAAGAAAATATATATATAATAAGTTATCACGTAAGTAGAACATGAAATAACA
ATATAATTATCGTATGAGTTAAATCTTAAAAGTCACGTAAAAGATAATCATGCGTCATTTTGACTCACGC
GGTCGTTATAGTTCAAAATCAGTGACACTTACCGCATTGACAAGCACGCCTCACGGGAGCTCCAAGCGGC
GACTGAGATGTCCTAAATGCACAGCGACGGATTCGCGCTATTTAGAAAGAGAGAGCAATATTTCAAGAAT
GCATGCGTCAATTTTACGCAGACTATCTTTGAAGGGTTAAGAGCTCAAGCTTCTGAGATGCAGGTACATC
CCACTGATGAGTCCCAAATAGGACGAAACGCGCTTCGGTGCGTCTGGGATTCCACTGCTATCCACGCGGC
CGCACGGCATTACGTTAGACGTCTAGGCCACACCACCCTGAAGGCGCCTGCTCGCCTCTGATCTGTTGAA
GCTAAGCAGGGTCGGTCCTGGTTAGTACTTGGATGGGACTCCGCCTGGTAATAGCCGGTACCGTAGGCTT
GCATGGTCATAGCTGTTTCCTTGCGCTGGGGATGCGGTGGGCTCTATAGAGAGTCGATCGTGTGATCGAA
GGAACCCCTAGTGATGGAGTTGGCCACTCCCTCTCTGCGCGCTCGCTCGCTCACTGAGGCCGGGCGACCA
AAGGTCGCCCGACGCCCGGGCTTTGCCCGGGCGGCCTCAGTGAGCGAGCGAGCGCGCAGCATGTAGAGAC
TGGGCCTCATGGGCCTTCCGCCTATCACTGCCCGCTTTCCAGTCGGGAAACCTGTCGTGCCAGCTGCATT
AACATGGTCATAGCTGTTTCCTTGCGTATTGGGCGCTCTCCGCTTCCTCGCTCACTGACTCGCTGCGCTC
GGTCGTTCGGGTAAAGCCTGGGGTGCCTAAATAAAACGAAAGGCCCAGTCTTCCGACTGAGCCTTTCGTT
TTATTGAGCAAAAGGCCAGCAAAAGGCCAGGAACCGTAAAAAGGCCGCGTTGCTGGCGTTTTTCCATAGG
CTCCGCCCCCCTGACGAGCATCACAAAAATCGACGCTCAAGTCAGAGGTGGCGAAACCCGACAGGACTAT
AAAGATACCAGGCGTTTCCCCCTGGAAGCTCCCTCGTGCGCTCTCCTGTTCCGACCCTGCCGCTTACCGG
ATACCTGTCCGCCTTTCTCCCTTCGGGAAGCGTGGCGCTTTCTCATAGCTCACGCTGTAGGTATCTCAGT
TCGGTGTAGGTCGTTCGCTCCAAGCTGGGCTGTGTGCACGAACCCCCCGTTCAGCCCGACCGCTGCGCCT
TATCCGGTAACTATCGTCTTGAGTCCAACCCGGTAAGACACGACTTATCGCCACTGGCAGCAGCCACTGG
TAACAGGATTAGCAGAGCGAGGTATGTAGGCGGTGCTACAGAGTTCTTGAAGTGGTGGCCTAACTACGGC
TACACTAGAAGAACAGTATTTGGTATCTGCGCTCTGCTGAAGCCAGTTACCTTCGGAAAAAGAGTTGGTA
GCTCTTGATCCGGCAAACAAACCACCGCTGGTAGCGGTGGTTTTTTTGTTTGCAAGCAGCAGATTACGCG
CAGAAAAAAAGGATCTCAAGAAGATCCTTTGATCTTTTCTACGGGGTCTGACGCTCAGTGGAACGAAAAC
TCACGTTAAGGGATTTTGGTCATGAGATTATCAAAAAGGATCTTCACCTAGATCCTTTTAAATTAAAAAT
GAAGTTTTAAATCAATCTAAAGTATATATGAGTAAACTTGGTCTGACAGTTACCAATGCTTAATCAGTGA
GGCACCTATCTCAGCGATCTGTCTATTTCGTTCATCCATAGTTGCCTGACTCCCCGTCGTGTAGATAACT
ACGATACGGGAGGGCTTACCATCTGGCCCCAGTGCTGCAATGATACCGCGAGAACCACGCTCACCGGCTC
CAGATTTATCAGCAATAAACCAGCCAGCCGGAAGGGCCGAGCGCAGAAGTGGTCCTGCAACTTTATCCGC
CTCCATCCAGTCTATTAATTGTTGCCGGGAAGCTAGAGTAAGTAGTTCGCCAGTTAATAGTTTGCGCAAC
GTTGTTGCCATTGCTACAGGCATCGTGGTGTCACGCTCGTCGTTTGGTATGGCTTCATTCAGCTCCGGTT
CCCAACGATCAAGGCGAGTTACATGATCCCCCATGTTGTGCAAAAAAGCGGTTAGCTCCTTCGGTCCTCC
GATCGTTGTCAGAAGTAAGTTGGCCGCAGTGTTATCACTCATGGTTATGGCAGCACTGCATAATTCTCTT
ACTGTCATGCCATCCGTAAGATGCTTTTCTGTGACTGGTGAGTACTCAACCAAGTCATTCTGAGAATAGT
GTATGCGGCGACCGAGTTGCTCTTGCCCGGCGTCAATACGGGATAATACCGCGCCACATAGCAGAACTTT
AAAAGTGCTCATCATTGGAAAACGTTCTTCGGGGCGAAAACTCTCAAGGATCTTACCGCTGTTGAGATCC
AGTTCGATGTAACCCACTCGTGCACCCAACTGATCTTCAGCATCTTTTACTTTCACCAGCGTTTCTGGGT
GAGCAAAAACAGGAAGGCAAAATGCCGCAAAAAAGGGAATAAGGGCGACACGGAAATGTTGAATACTCAT
ACTCTTCCTTTTTCAATATTATTGAAGCATTTATCAGGGTTATTGTCTCATGAGCGGATACATATTTGAA
